>Addgene plasmid #57121 | mPA-GFP-Actin-C-18 | depositor partial sequence | sequence record 88265 | insert sequence
ACGTCAGATCCGCTAGCGCTACCGGTCGCCACCATGGTGAGCAAGGGCGAGGAGCTGTTCACCGGGGTGG
TGCCCATCCTGGTCGAGCTGGACGGCGACGTAAACGGCCACAAGTTCAGCGTGTCCGGCGAGGGCGAGGG
CGATGCCACCTACGGCAAGCTGACCCTGAAGTTCATCTGCACCACCGGCAAGCTGCCCGTGCCCTGGCCC
ACCCTCGTGACCACCTTCAGCTACGGCGTGCAGTGCTTCAGCCGCTACCCCGACCACATGAAGCAGCACG
ACTTCTTCAAGTCCGCCATGCCCGAAGGCTACGTCCAGGAGCGCACCATCTTCTTCAAGGACGACGGCAA
CTACAAGACCCGCGCCGAGGTGAAGTTCGAGGGCGACACCCTGGTGAACCGCATCGAGCTGAAGGGCATC
GACTTCAAGGAGGACGGCAACATCCTGGGGCACAAGCTGGAGTACAACTACAACAGCCACAACGTCTATA
TCATGGCCGACAAGCAGAAGAACGGCATCAAGGCCAACTTCAAGATCCGCCACAACATCGAGGACGGCAG
CGTGCAGCTCGCCGACCACTACCAGCAGAACACCCCCATCGGCGACGGCCCCGTGCTGCTGCCCGACAAC
CACTACCTGAGCCACCAGTCCAAGCTGAGCAAAGACCCCAACGAGAAGCGCGATCACATGGTCCTGCTGG
AGTTCGTGACCGCCGCCGGGATCACTCTCGGCATGGACGAGCTGTACAAGTCCGGACTCAGATCTGGCAG
CGGTGGAGGCAGCGCATCCGGCGGAAGCGGAAGCGATGATGATATCGCCGCGCTCGTCGTCGACAACGGC
TCCGGCATGTGCAAGGCCGGCTTCGCGGGCGACGATGCCCCCCGGGCCGTCTTCCCCTCCATCGTGGGGC
GCCCCAGGCACCAGGGCGTGATGGTGGGCATGGGTCAGAAGGATTCCTATGTGGGCGACGAGGCCCAGAG
CAAGAGAGGCATCCTCACCCTGAAGTACCCCATCGAGCACGGCATCGTCACCAACTGGGACGACATGGAG
AAAATCTGGCACCACACCTTCTACAATGAGCTGCGTGTGGCTCCCGAGGAGCACCCCGTGCTGCTGACCG
AGGCCCCCCTGAACCCCAAGGCCAACCGCGAGAAGATGACCCAGATCATGTTTGAGACCTTCAACACCCC
AGCCATGTACGTTGCTATCCAGGCTGTGCTATCCCTGTACGCCTCTGGCCGTACCACTGGCATCGTGATG
GACTCCGGTGACGGGGTCACCCACACTGTGCCCATCTACGAGGGGTATGCCCTCCCCCATGCCATCCTGC
GTCTGGACCTGGCTGGCCGGGACCTGACTGACTACCTCATGAAGATCCTCACCGAGCGCGGCTACAGCTT
CACCACCACGGCCGAGCGGGAAATCGTGCGTGACATTAAGGAGAAGCTGTGCTACGTCGCCCTGGACTTC
GAGCAAGAGATGGCCACGGCTGCTTCCAGCTCCTCCCTGGAGAAGAGCTACGAGCTGCCTGACGGCCAGG
TCATCACCATTGGCAATGAGCGGTTCCGCTGCCCTGAGGCACTCTTCCAGCCTTCCTTCCTGGGCATGGA
GTCCTGTGGCATCCACGAAACTACCTTCAACTCCATCATGAAGTGTGACGTGGACATCCGCAAAGACCTG
TACGCCAACACAGTGCTGTCTGGCGGCACCACCATGTACCCTGGCATTGCCGACAGGATGCAGAAGGAGA
TCACTGCCCTGGCACCCAGCACAATGAAGATCAAGATCATTGCTCCTCCTGAGCGCAAGTACTCCGTGTG
GATCGGCGGCTCCATCCTGGCCTCGCTGTCCACCTTCCAGCAGATGTGGATCAGCAAGCAGGAGTATGAC
GAGTCCGGCCCCTCCATCGTCCACCGCAAATGCTTCTAGGGATCCACCGGATCTAGATAACTGATCATAA
TCAGCCATACCACATT
