>Addgene plasmid #57121 | mPA-GFP-Actin-C-18 | addgene partial sequence | sequence record 106731 | SV40pA-R 5'-GAAATTTGTGATGCTATTGC-3'
AGCTGCATAACAGTTAACAACAACAATTGCATTCATTTTATGTTTCAGGTTCAGGGGGAGGTGTGGGAGG
TTTTTTAAAGCAAGTAAAACCTCTACAAATGTGGTATGGCTGATTATGATCAGTTATCTAGATCCGGTGG
ATCCCTAGAAGCATTTGCGGTGGACGATGGAGGGGCCGGACTCGTCATACTCCTGCTTGCTGATCCACAT
CTGCTGGAAGGTGGACAGCGAGGCCAGGATGGAGCCGCCGATCCACACGGAGTACTTGCGCTCAGGAGGA
GCAATGATCTTGATCTTCATTGTGCTGGGTGCCAGGGCAGTGATCTCCTTCTGCATCCTGTCGGCAATGC
CAGGGTACATGGTGGTGCCGCCAGACAGCACTGTGTTGGCGTACAGGTCTTTGCGGATGTCCACGTCACA
CTTCATGATGGAGTTGAAGGTAGTTTCGTGGATGCCACAGGACTCCATGCCCAGGAAGGAAGGCTGGAAG
AGTGCCTCAGGGCAGCGGAACCGCTCATTGCCAATGGTGATGACCTGGCCGTCAGGCAGCTCGTAGCTCT
TCTCCAGGGAGGAGCTGGAAGCAGCCGTGGCCATCTCTTGCTCGAAGTCCAGGGCGACGTAGCACAGCTT
CTCCTTAATGTCACGCACGATTTCCCGCTCGGCCGTGGTGGTGAAGCTGTAGCCGCGCTCGGTGAGGATC
TTCATGAGGTAGTCAGTCAGGTCCCGGCCAGCCAGGTCCAGACGCAGGATGGCATGGGGGAGGGCATACC
CCTCGTAGATGGGCACAGTGTGGGTGACCCCGTCACCGGAGTCCA
