[The description below was written by a language model from this plasmid's Addgene catalogue record.]
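Description:
mPA-GFP-Actin-C-18 is a mammalian expression plasmid built on the mPA-GFP-C1 backbone (about 4.75 kb without insert), a C1-style fusion vector in which the fluorescent protein lies upstream of the cloning site. It is maintained as a high-copy plasmid in E. coli under kanamycin selection, and it carries a neomycin resistance marker so that transfected mammalian cells can be selected with G418. The record does not list the origin of replication or other backbone elements, and no feature table is provided, so these details cannot be confirmed here.

The payload is human beta-actin (ACTB, corresponding to the reference transcript noted in the record) expressed from the CMV promoter, a strong constitutive promoter in most mammalian cell lines. The backbone supplies mPA-GFP, a monomeric photoactivatable GFP, as an N-terminal tag, so the product is an mPA-GFP–actin fusion. The "C-18" in the name probably refers to the fusion orientation and linker length, although the record does not explain it, and the cloning method is listed as unknown. The 3′ sequencing primer site suggests an SV40 polyadenylation signal downstream of the insert.

The stated purpose is actin localization. The listed spectral values (excitation 400 / 504 nm, emission 515 / 517 nm) fit photoactivatable GFP behaviour: the protein is only weakly fluorescent under blue excitation until it is illuminated with violet light near 400 nm, after which it becomes brightly green fluorescent when excited near 504 nm. This allows a chosen subpopulation of labelled actin to be switched on in a defined region of a live cell and then followed over time. Such constructs are typically used to study actin filament dynamics, turnover and movement.
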