Addgene plasmid #57121: mPA-GFP-Actin-C-18
Purpose: Localization: Actin, Excitation: 400 / 504, Emission: 515 / 517
Depositing lab: Michael Davidson. Depositing organization: Florida State University, Tallahassee.
Backbone
  Vector backbone: mPA-GFP-C1
  Backbone size w/o insert (bp): 4750
  Vector type: Mammalian Expression
  Selectable markers: Neomycin (select with G418)
Growth in bacteria
  Bacterial resistance: Kanamycin, 50 μg/mL
  Growth temperature: 37°C
  Growth strain: DH5alpha
  Copy number: High Copy
Gene/Insert
  Gene/Insert name: Actin (alt name: NM_001101.3)
  Species: H. sapiens (human)
  Entrez Gene: ACTB (a.k.a. BKRNS, BNS, BRWS1, CSMH, DDS1, PS1TP5BP1, THC8)
  Promoter: CMV
  Tag / fusion protein: mPA-GFP (N terminal on backbone)
  Cloning method: Unknown
  Sequencing primers: 5′ CMV-F; 3′ SV40pA-R
Terms and licenses: Academic/Nonprofit Terms; Industry Terms
Depositor comments: . Excitation = 400 / 504; Emission = 515 / 517
How to cite: mPA-GFP-Actin-C-18 was a gift from Michael Davidson (Addgene plasmid # 57121 ; http://n2t.net/addgene:57121 ; RRID:Addgene_57121)
